Addgene plasmid #70048: AP568-3
Purpose: co-expression of Cas9 and crRNA 589 target sequence
Depositing lab: Geraldine Seydoux. Depositing organization: Johns Hopkins University and School of Medicine. Publication: High Efficiency, Homology-Directed Genome Editing in Caenorhabditis elegans Using CRISPR-Cas9 Ribonucleoprotein Complexes. Paix A, Folkmann A, Rasoloson D, Seydoux G. Genetics. 2015 Sep;201(1):47-54. doi: 10.1534/genetics.115.179382. Epub 2015 Jul 17. PubMed 26187122.
Backbone
  Vector backbone: pDD162
  Backbone manufacturer: Goldstein lab Plasmid 47549
  Vector type: Worm Expression, CRISPR
Growth in bacteria
  Bacterial resistance: Ampicillin, 100 μg/mL
  Growth temperature: 37°C
  Growth strain: DH5alpha
  Copy number: Unknown
Gene/Insert
  Gene/Insert name: sgRNA for dpy‐10
  gRNA/shRNA sequence: gctaccataggcaccacgag
  Cloning method: Unknown
  Sequencing primers: 5′ tatgaaatgcctacaccctctc
Terms and licenses: Academic/Nonprofit Terms; Industry Terms: Not Available to Industry
Depositor comments: From the depositor: Each positive clones had been sequenced for correct insertion of the sgRNA . However the PCR could have created some mutation in the plasmid backbone (containing also the Cas9 gene) and we didnt sequenced the full plasmid, therefore we recommend to use a mix of several positive clones. It is why we provide several clones containing the same sgRNA insert.
How to cite: AP568-3 was a gift from Geraldine Seydoux (Addgene plasmid # 70048 ; http://n2t.net/addgene:70048 ; RRID:Addgene_70048)
