[The description below was written by a language model from this plasmid's Addgene catalogue record and pLannotate feature annotations shown in this document.]
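Description:
AP568-3 is a C. elegans CRISPR expression plasmid built on the pDD162 backbone that delivers both Cas9 and a single guide RNA from one 8.1 kb vector. It is maintained in E. coli through a high-copy ColE1/pUC-type origin and selected with ampicillin via a bla (AmpR) cassette. Small remnants of lacZα, bom and rop are annotated but are only fragments left over from earlier cloning steps.

The payload consists of two independent expression units. In the first, the eft-3 promoter (from the worm elongation factor 1α gene) drives Streptococcus pyogenes Cas9 that has been codon optimized for C. elegans and carries synthetic introns. It is followed by the tbb-2 terminator, and the unit is flanked by attB4 and attB3 Gateway recombination scars. In the second, the C. elegans U6 snRNA promoter (R07E5.16) drives a guide RNA. A 20-nucleotide gap between this promoter and the S. pyogenes gRNA scaffold accommodates the targeting spacer, which the record describes as an sgRNA directed against dpy-10 (referred to in the purpose field as the crRNA 589 target sequence).

The plasmid is intended for introduction into worms to cut the dpy-10 locus, and it was deposited in connection with work on homology-directed genome editing in C. elegans. The depositor notes that the guide insertion was confirmed by sequencing. The rest of the plasmid, including Cas9, was not fully sequenced after PCR-based construction. Several sibling clones carrying the same guide were therefore deposited, and the depositor recommends using a mix of them.
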