Features (pLannotate 1.2.2; 14 found; start..end, strand, type, name):
    834..1422    +  rep_origin     ori: high-copy-number ColE1/pMB1/pBR322/pUC origin of replication
   1604..1624    +  protein_bind   attB4: mutant version of attB; core recombination site for the Gateway® BP reaction BP Clonase™
   1625..2224    +  promoter       eft-3 promoter: eft-3; promoter for the C. elegans elongation factor 1α gene (Mitrovich and Anderson, 2000)
   2241..6497    +  CDS            Cas9: S. pyogenes Cas9, codon optimized for C. elegans with synthetic introns
   6575..6898    +  terminator     tbb-2 terminator: tbb-2; transcription terminator for the C. elegans tubulin beta-2 gene
   6902..6922    -  protein_bind   attB3: mutant version of attB; core recombination site for the Gateway® BP reaction BP Clonase™
   6926..6967    +  CDS            lacZα (fragment): LacZα fragment of β-galactosidase; lacZ fragment
   6967..7316    +  promoter       CeU6 promoter: promoter for the C. elegans R07E5.16 U6 snRNA gene (Dickinson et al., 2013)
   7337..7412    +  misc_RNA       gRNA scaffold: guide RNA scaffold for the Streptococcus pyogenes CRISPR/Cas9 system
   7427..7493    +  CDS            lacZα (fragment): LacZα fragment of β-galactosidase; lacZ fragment
   7499..7598    -  misc_feature   bom (fragment): basis of mobility region from pBR322
   7700..7735    -  CDS            rop (fragment): Rop protein, which maintains plasmids at low copy number; rop
   7830..7934    +  promoter       AmpR promoter: bla
   7935..663     +  CDS            AmpR (across the origin): β-lactamase; bla; confers resistance to ampicillin, carbenicillin, and related antibiotics
>Addgene plasmid #70048 | AP568-3 | addgene full sequence | sequence record 127859 | Addgene assembled full plasmid sequence
ATGAGCACTTTTAAAGTTCTGCTATGTGGCGCGGTATTATCCCGTATTGACGCCGGGCAAGAGCAACTCG
GTCGCCGCATACACTATTCTCAGAATGACTTGGTTGAGTACTCACCAGTCACAGAAAAGCATCTTACGGA
TGGCATGACAGTAAGAGAATTATGCAGTGCTGCCATAACCATGAGTGATAACACTGCGGCCAACTTACTT
CTGACAACGATCGGAGGACCGAAGGAGCTAACCGCTTTTTTGCACAACATGGGGGATCATGTAACTCGCC
TTGATCGTTGGGAACCGGAGCTGAATGAAGCCATACCAAACGACGAGCGTGACACCACGATGCCTGTAGC
AATGGCAACAACGTTGCGCAAACTATTAACTGGCGAACTACTTACTCTAGCTTCCCGGCAACAATTAATA
GACTGGATGGAGGCGGATAAAGTTGCAGGACCACTTCTGCGCTCGGCCCTTCCGGCTGGCTGGTTTATTG
CTGATAAATCTGGAGCCGGTGAGCGTGGGTCTCGCGGTATCATTGCAGCACTGGGGCCAGATGGTAAGCC
CTCCCGTATCGTAGTTATCTACACGACGGGGAGTCAGGCAACTATGGATGAACGAAATAGACAGATCGCT
GAGATAGGTGCCTCACTGATTAAGCATTGGTAACTGTCAGACCAAGTTTACTCATATATACTTTAGATTG
ATTTAAAACTTCATTTTTAATTTAAAAGGATCTAGGTGAAGATCCTTTTTGATAATCTCATGACCAAAAT
CCCTTAACGTGAGTTTTCGTTCCACTGAGCGTCAGACCCCGTAGAAAAGATCAAAGGATCTTCTTGAGAT
CCTTTTTTTCTGCGCGTAATCTGCTGCTTGCAAACAAAAAAACCACCGCTACCAGCGGTGGTTTGTTTGC
CGGATCAAGAGCTACCAACTCTTTTTCCGAAGGTAACTGGCTTCAGCAGAGCGCAGATACCAAATACTGT
CCTTCTAGTGTAGCCGTAGTTAGGCCACCACTTCAAGAACTCTGTAGCACCGCCTACATACCTCGCTCTG
CTAATCCTGTTACCAGTGGCTGCTGCCAGTGGCGATAAGTCGTGTCTTACCGGGTTGGACTCAAGACGAT
AGTTACCGGATAAGGCGCAGCGGTCGGGCTGAACGGGGGGTTCGTGCACACAGCCCAGCTTGGAGCGAAC
GACCTACACCGAACTGAGATACCTACAGCGTGAGCTATGAGAAAGCGCCACGCTTCCCGAAGGGAGAAAG
GCGGACAGGTATCCGGTAAGCGGCAGGGTCGGAACAGGAGAGCGCACGAGGGAGCTTCCAGGGGGAAACG
CCTGGTATCTTTATAGTCCTGTCGGGTTTCGCCACCTCTGACTTGAGCGTCGATTTTTGTGATGCTCGTC
AGGGGGGCGGAGCCTATGGAAAAACGCCAGCAACGCGGCCTTTTTACGGTTCCTGGTCTTTTGCTGGCCT
TTTGCTCACATGTTCTTTCCTGCGTTATCCCCTGATTCTGTGGATAACCGTATTACCGCCTTTGAGTGAG
CTGATACCAGCGGATAACAATTTCACACAGGAAACAGCTATGACCATGATTACGCCAAGCTATCAACTTT
GTATAGAAAAGTTGGCACCTTTGGTCTTTTATTGTCAACTTCCATTGGTTCTTCCATTGTTTCTGTTAAA
TTAATGAATTTTTCATAAAATAAAGACATTATACAATATAAAAATGAAGAATTTATTGAAAATAAACTGC
CAGAGAGAAAAAGTATGCAACACTCCCGCCGAGAGTGTTTGAAATGGTGTACGGTACATTTTCGTGCTAG
GAGTTAGATGTGCAGGCAGCAACGAGAGGGGGAGAGATTTTTTTGGGCCTTGTGAAATTAACGTGAGTTT
TCTGGTCATCTGACTAATCATGTTGGTTTTTTGTTGGTTTATTTTGTTTTTATCTTTGTTTTTATCCAGA
TTAGGAAATTTAAATTTTATGAATTTATAATGAGGTCAAACATTCAGTCCCAGCGTTTTTCCTGTTCTCA
CTGTTTAGTCGAATTTTTATTTTAGGCTTTCAACAAATGTTCTAACTGTCTTATTTGTGACCTCACTTTT
TATATTTTTTTAATTTTTAAAAATATTAGAAGTTTCTAGGATAATTTTTTCGACTTTTATTCTCTCTACC
GTCCGCACTCTTCTTACTTTTAAATTAAATTGTTTTTTTTTCAGTTGGGAAACACTTTGCTCTAGAAAAA
ATGGACAAAAAATACAGCATCGGCCTTGACATCGGAACGAACTCCGTCGGATGGGCCGTCATCACCGACG
AGTACAAGGTCCCATCCAAGAAGTTCAAGGTCCTCGGAAACACCGACCGTCACTCCATCAAGAAGAACCT
CATCGGAGCCCTCCTCTTCGACTCCGGAGAGACCGCCGAGGCCACCCGTCTCAAGCGTACCGCCCGTCGT
CGTTACACCCGTCGTAAGAACCGTATCTGCTACCTCCAAGAGATCTTCTCCAACGAGATGGCCAAGGTCG
ACGACTCCTTCTTCCACCGTCTCGAGGAGTCCTTCCTCGTCGAGGAGGACAAGAAGCACGAGCGTCACCC
AATCTTCGGAAACATCGTCGACGAGGTCGCCTACCACGAGAAGTACCCAACCATCTACCACCTCCGTAAG
AAGCTCGTCGACTCCACCGACAAGGCCGACCTCCGTCTCATCTACCTCGCCCTCGCCCACATGATCAAGT
TCCGTGGACACTTCCTCATCGAGGGAGACCTCAACCCAGACAACTCCGACGTCGACAAGCTCTTCATCCA
ACTCGTCCAAACCTACAACCAACTCTTCGAGGAGAACCCAATCAACGCCTCCGGAGTCGACGCCAAGGCC
ATCCTCTCCGCCCGTCTCTCCAAGTCCCGTCGTCTCGAGAACCTCATCGCCCAACTCCCAGGAGAGAAGA
AGAACGGACTCTTCGGAAACCTCATCGCCCTCTCCCTCGGACTCACCCCAAACTTCAAGTCCAACTTCGA
CCTCGCCGAGGACGCCAAGCTCCAACTCTCCAAGGACACCTACGACGACGACCTCGACAACCTCCTCGCC
CAAATCGGAGACCAATACGCCGACCTCTTCCTCGCCGCCAAGAACCTCTCCGACGCCATCCTCCTCTCCG
ACATCCTCCGTGTCAACACCGAGATCACCAAGGCCCCACTCTCCGCCTCCATGATCAAGCGTTACGACGA
GCACCACCAAGACCTCACCCTCCTCAAGGCCCTCGTCCGTCAACAACTCCCAGAGAAGTACAAGGTAAGT
TTAAACATATATATACTAACTAACCCTGATTATTTAAATTTTCAGGAGATCTTCTTCGACCAATCCAAGA
ACGGATACGCCGGATACATCGACGGAGGAGCCTCCCAAGAGGAGTTCTACAAGTTCATCAAGCCAATCCT
CGAGAAGATGGACGGAACCGAGGAGCTCCTCGTCAAGCTCAACCGTGAGGACCTCCTCCGTAAGCAACGT
ACCTTCGACAACGGATCCATCCCACACCAAATCCACCTCGGAGAGCTCCACGCCATCCTCCGTCGTCAAG
AGGACTTCTACCCATTCCTCAAGGACAACCGTGAGAAGATCGAGAAGATCCTCACCTTCCGTATCCCATA
CTACGTCGGACCACTCGCCCGTGGAAACTCCCGTTTCGCCTGGATGACCCGTAAGTCCGAGGAGACCATC
ACCCCATGGAACTTCGAGGAGGTCGTCGACAAGGGAGCCTCCGCCCAATCCTTCATCGAGCGTATGACCA
ACTTCGACAAGAACCTCCCAAACGAGAAGGTCCTCCCAAAGCACTCCCTCCTCTACGAGTACTTCACCGT
CTACAACGAGCTCACCAAGGTCAAGTACGTCACCGAGGGAATGCGTAAGCCAGCCTTCCTCTCCGGAGAG
CAAAAGAAGGCCATCGTCGACCTCCTCTTCAAGACCAACCGTAAGGTCACCGTCAAGCAACTCAAGGAGG
ACTACTTCAAGAAGATCGAGTGCTTCGACTCCGTCGAGATCTCCGGAGTCGAGGACCGTTTCAACGCCTC
CCTCGGAACCTACCACGACCTCCTCAAGATCATCAAGGACAAGGACTTCCTCGACAACGAGGAGAACGAG
GACATCCTCGAGGACATCGTCCTCACCCTCACCCTCTTCGAGGACCGTGAGATGATCGAGGAGCGTCTCA
AGACCTACGCCCACCTCTTCGACGACAAGGTCATGAAGCAGCTTAAGCGTCGTCGTTACACCGGATGGGG
ACGTCTCTCCCGTAAGCTCATCAACGGAATCCGTGACAAGCAATCCGGAAAGACCATCCTCGACTTCCTC
AAGTCCGACGGATTCGCCAACCGTAACTTCATGCAACTCATCCACGACGACTCCCTCACCTTCAAGGTAA
GTTTAAACAGTTCGGTACTAACTAACCATACATATTTAAATTTTCAGGAGGACATCCAAAAGGCCCAAGT
CTCCGGACAAGGAGACTCCCTCCACGAGCACATCGCCAACCTCGCCGGATCCCCAGCCATCAAGAAGGGA
ATCCTCCAAACCGTCAAGGTCGTCGACGAGCTCGTCAAGGTCATGGGACGTCACAAGCCAGAGAACATCG
TCATCGAGATGGCCCGTGAGAACCAAACCACCCAAAAGGGACAAAAGAACTCCCGTGAGCGTATGAAGCG
TATCGAGGAGGGAATCAAGGAGCTCGGATCCCAAATCCTCAAGGAGCACCCAGTCGAGAACACCCAACTC
CAAAACGAGAAGCTCTACCTCTACTACCTCCAAAACGGACGTGACATGTACGTCGACCAAGAGCTCGACA
TCAACCGTCTCTCCGACTACGACGTCGACCACATCGTCCCACAATCCTTCCTCAAGGACGACTCCATCGA
CAACAAGGTCCTCACCCGTTCCGACAAGAACCGTGGAAAGTCCGACAACGTCCCATCCGAGGAGGTCGTC
AAGAAGATGAAGAACTACTGGCGTCAACTCCTCAACGCCAAGCTCATCACCCAACGTAAGTTCGACAACC
TCACCAAGGCTGAGCGTGGAGGACTCTCCGAGCTCGACAAGGCCGGATTCATCAAGCGTCAACTCGTCGA
GACCCGTCAAATCACCAAGCACGTCGCCCAAATCCTCGACTCCCGTATGAACACCAAGTACGACGAGAAC
GACAAGCTCATCCGTGAGGTCAAGGTCATCACCCTCAAGTCCAAGCTCGTCTCCGACTTCCGTAAGGACT
TCCAATTCTACAAGGTCCGTGAGATCAACAACTACCACCACGCCCACGACGCCTACCTCAACGCCGTAGT
AGGAACCGCCCTCATCAAGAAGTACCCAAAGCTCGAGTCCGAGTTCGTCTACGGAGACTACAAGGTCTAC
GACGTCCGTAAGATGATCGCCAAGTCCGAGCAAGAGATCGGAAAGGCCACCGCCAAGTACTTCTTCTACT
CCAACATCATGAACTTCTTCAAGGTAAGTTTAAACATGATTTTACTAACTAACTAATCTGATTTAAATTT
TCAGACCGAGATCACCCTCGCCAACGGAGAGATCCGTAAGCGTCCACTCATCGAGACCAACGGAGAGACC
GGAGAGATCGTCTGGGACAAGGGACGTGACTTCGCCACAGTCCGTAAGGTCCTCTCCATGCCACAAGTCA
ACATCGTCAAGAAGACCGAGGTCCAAACCGGAGGATTCTCCAAGGAGTCCATCCTCCCAAAGCGTAACTC
CGACAAGCTCATCGCCCGTAAGAAGGACTGGGACCCAAAGAAGTACGGAGGATTCGACTCCCCAACCGTC
GCCTACTCCGTCCTCGTCGTCGCCAAGGTCGAGAAGGGAAAGTCCAAGAAGCTCAAGTCCGTCAAGGAGC
TCCTCGGAATCACCATCATGGAGCGTTCCTCCTTCGAGAAGAACCCAATCGACTTCCTCGAGGCCAAGGG
ATACAAGGAGGTCAAGAAGGACCTCATCATCAAGCTCCCAAAGTACTCCCTCTTCGAGCTCGAGAACGGA
CGTAAGCGTATGCTCGCCTCCGCCGGAGAGCTCCAAAAGGGAAACGAGCTCGCCCTCCCATCCAAGTACG
TCAACTTCCTCTACCTCGCCTCCCACTACGAGAAGCTCAAGGGATCCCCAGAGGACAACGAGCAAAAGCA
ACTCTTCGTCGAGCAACACAAGCACTACCTCGACGAGATCATCGAGCAAATCTCCGAGTTCTCCAAGCGT
GTCATCCTCGCCGACGCCAACCTCGACAAGGTCCTCTCCGCCTACAACAAGCACCGTGACAAGCCAATCC
GTGAGCAAGCCGAGAACATCATCCACCTCTTCACCCTCACCAACCTCGGAGCCCCAGCCGCCTTCAAGTA
CTTCGACACCACCATCGACCGTAAGCGTTACACCTCCACCAAGGAGGTCCTCGACGCCACCCTCATCCAC
CAATCCATCACCGGACTCTACGAGACCCGTATCGACCTCTCCCAACTCGGAGGAGACGGAGGATCCGGAC
CACCAAAGAAGAAGCGTAAGGTCTACCCATACGACGTCCCAGACTACGCCTAAACTAGTGATAAATGCAA
AATCCTTTCAAGCATTCCCTTCTTCTCTATCACTCTTCTTTCTTTTTGTCAAAAAATTCTCTCGCTAATT
TATTTGCTTTTTTAATGTTATTATTTTATGACTTTTTATAGTCACTGAAAAGTTTGCATCTGAGTGAAGT
GAATGCTATCAAAATGTGATTCTGTCTGATGTACTTTCACAATCTCTCTTCAATTCCATTTTGAAGTGCT
TTAAACCCGAAAGGTTGAGAAAAATGCGAGCGCTCAAATATTTGTATTGTGTTCGTTGAGTGACCCAACA
AAAAGAGGAAACTTTATTGTGCCGCCAAGAAAAAAGTCTCACAACTTTATTATACATAGTTGATAATTCA
CTGGCCGTCGTTTTACAACGTCGTGACTGGGAAAACCAAAAAAAACTAGCAATAAAGGAATAAAAAACTG
TACACCTTAAAGGCGCACACTCTGTTTTGCAAATTTTATTTTTAGTTGTGAATTTTCTGCTGAGACCTGA
AAATAGCAACTTTAGTACTACTATAATTTGTCAACCTTTTCAAAAAAAGCATGCAATTTTTGAGAAACTC
TTATAAAAGCTATTATTAAAAAAACACCTTTTTTCCAAAATTATTCCACAAAAAATATGTTATGAAATGC
CTACACCCTCTCACACACACTCTTTATACTACTCTGTCAAACTCACGAGATGTCTGCCGCCTCTTGTGTT
GCCCCTATATAAACACCTCCTATTGCGAGATGTCTTGCTACCATAGGCACCACGAGGTTTTAGAGCTAGA
AATAGCAAGTTAAAATAAGGCTAGTCCGTTATCAACTTGAAAAAGTGGCACCGAGTCGGTGCTTTTTGTG
AAATTTCTGGCGTAATAGCGAAGAGGCCCGCACCGATCGCCCTTCCCAACAGTTGCGCAGCCTGAATGGC
GAATGGCGCCTGATGCGGTATTTTCTCCTTACGCATCTGTGCGGTATTTCACACCGCATATGGTGCACTC
TCAGTGCAATCTGCTCTGATGCCGCATAGTTAAGCCAGCCCCGACACCCGCCAACACCCGCTGACGCGCC
CTGACGGGCTTGTCTGCTCCCGGCATCCGCTTACAGACAAGCTGTGACCGTCTCCGGGAGCTGCATGTGT
CAGAGGTTTTCACCGTCATCACCGAAACGCGCGAGACGAAAGGGCCTCGTGATACGCCTATTTTTATAGG
TTAATGTCATGATAATAATGGTTTCTTAGACGTCAGGTGGCACTTTTCGGGGAAATGTGCGCGGAACCCC
TATTTGTTTATTTTTCTAAATACATTCAAATATGTATCCGCTCATGAGACAATAACCCTGATAAATGCTT
CAATAATATTGAAAAAGGAAGAGTATGAGTATTCAACATTTCCGTGTCGCCCTTATTCCCTTTTTTGCGG
CATTTTGCCTTCCTGTTTTTGCTCACCCAGAAACGCTGGTGAAAGTAAAAGATGCTGAAGATCAGTTGGG
TGCACGAGTGGGTTACATCGAACTGGATCTCAACAGCGGTAAGATCCTTGAGAGTTTTCGCCCCGAAGAA
CGTTTTCCAATG
