>Addgene plasmid #70048 | AP568-3 | addgene partial sequence | sequence record 127853 | M13pUC-Rev 5'-AGCGGATAACAATTTCACACAGG-3'
CATGATTACGCCAAGCTATCAACTTTGTATAGAAAAGTTGGCACCTTTGGTCTTTTATTGTCAACTTCCA
TTGGTTCTTCCATTGTTTCTGTTAAATTAATGAATTTTTCATAAAATAAAGACATTATACAATATAAAAA
TGAAGAATTTATTGAAAATAAACTGCCAGAGAGAAAAAGTATGCAACACTCCCGCCGAGAGTGTTTGAAA
TGGTGTACGGTACATTTTCGTGCTAGGAGTTAGATGTGCAGGCAGCAACGAGAGGGGGAGAGATTTTTTT
GGGCCTTGTGAAATTAACGTGAGTTTTCTGGTCATCTGACTAATCATGTTGGTTTTTTGTTGGTTTATTT
TGTTTTTATCTTTGTTTTTATCCAGATTAGGAAATTTAAATTTTATGAATTTATAATGAGGTCAAACATT
CAGTCCCAGCGTTTTTCCTGTTCTCACTGTTTAGTCGAATTTTTATTTTAGGCTTTCAACAAATGTTCTA
ACTGTCTTATTTGTGACCTCACTTTTTATATTTTTTTAATTTTTAAAAATATTAGAAGTTTCTAGGATAA
TTTTTTCGACTTTTATTCTCTCTACCGTCCGCACTCTTCTTACTTTTAAATTAAATTGTTTTTTTTTCAG
TTGGGAAACACTTTGCTCTAGAAAAAATGGACAAAAAATACAGCATCGGCCTTGACATCGGAACGAACTC
CGTCGGATGGGCCGTCATCACCGACGAGTACAAGGTCCCATCCAAGAAGTTCAAGGTCCTCGGAAACACC
GACCGTCACTCCATCAAGAAGAACCTCATCGGAGCCCTCCTCTTCGACTCCGGAGAGACCGCCGAGGCCA
CCCGTCTCAAGCGTACCGCCCGTCGTCGTTACACCCGTCGTAAGAACCGTATCTGCTACCTCCAAGAGAT
CTTCTCCAACGAGATGGCCAAGGTCGACGACTCCTTCTTCCACCGTCTCGAGGAGTCCTTCCTCGTCGAG
GAGGACAAGAAGCACGAGCGTCACCCAATCTTCGGAAA
