>Addgene plasmid #70048 | AP568-3 | addgene partial sequence | sequence record 127858 | MoCloR 5'-gccacctgacgtctaagaaacc-3'
AACCTATAAAAATAGGCGTATCACGAGGCCCTTTCGTCTCGCGCGTTTCGGTGATGACGGTGAAAACCTC
TGACACATGCAGCTCCCGGAGACGGTCACAGCTTGTCTGTAAGCGGATGCCGGGAGCAGACAAGCCCGTC
AGGGCGCGTCAGCGGGTGTTGGCGGGTGTCGGGGCTGGCTTAACTATGCGGCATCAGAGCAGATTGCACT
GAGAGTGCACCATATGCGGTGTGAAATACCGCACAGATGCGTAAGGAGAAAATACCGCATCAGGCGCCAT
TCGCCATTCAGGCTGCGCAACTGTTGGGAAGGGCGATCGGTGCGGGCCTCTTCGCTATTACGCCAGAAAT
TTCACAAAAAGCACCGACTCGGTGCCACTTTTTCAAGTTGATAACGGACTAGCCTTATTTTAACTTGCTA
TTTCTAGCTCTAAAACCTCGTGGTGCCTATGGTAGCAAGACATCTCGCAATAGGAGGTGTTTATATAGGG
GCAACACAAGAGGCGGCAGACATCTCGTGAGTTTGACAGAGTAGTATAAAGAGTGTGTGTGAGAGGGTGT
AGGCATTTCATAACATATTTTTTGTGGAATAATTTTGGAAAAAAGGTGTTTTTTTAATAATAGCTTTTAT
AAGAGTTTCTCAAAAATTGCATGCTTTTTTTGAAAAGGTTGACAAATTATAGTAGTACTAAAGTTGCTAT
TTTCAGGTCTCAGCAGAAAATTCACAACTAAAAATAAAATTTGCAAAACAGAGTGTGCGCCTTTAAGGTG
TACAGTTTTTTATTCCTTTATTGCTAGTTTTTTTTGGTTTTCCCAGTCACGACGTTGTAAAACGACGGCC
AGTGAATTATCAACTATGTATAATAAAGTTGTGAGACTTTTTT
