>Addgene plasmid #70048 | AP568-3 | addgene partial sequence | sequence record 129780 | M13pUC-Fwd 5'-CCCAGTCACGACGTTGTAAAACG-3'
CTATGTATAATAAAGTTGTGAGACTTTTTTCTTGGCGGCACAATAAAGTTTCCTCTTTTTGTTGGGTCAC
TCAACGAACACAATACAAATATTTGAGCGCTCGCATTTTTCTCAACCTTTCGGGTTTAAAGCACTTCAAA
ATGGAATTGAAGAGAGATTGTGAAAGTACATCAGACAGAATCACATTTTGATAGCATTCACTTCACTCAG
ATGCAAACTTTTCAGTGACTATAAAAAGTCATAAAATAATAACATTAAAAAAGCAAATAAATTAGCGAGA
GAATTTTTTGACAAAAAGAAAGAAGAGTGATAGAGAAGAAGGGAATGCTTGAAAGGATTTTGCATTTATC
ACTAGTTTAGGCGTAGTCTGGGACGTCGTATGGGTAGACCTTACGCTTCTTCTTTGGTGGTCCGGATCCT
CCGTCTCCTCCGAGTTGGGAGAGGTCGATACGGGTCTCGTAGAGTCCGGTGATGGATTGGTGGATGAGGG
TGGCGTCGAGGACCTCCTTGGTGGAGGTGTAACGCTTACGGTCGATGGTGGTGTCGAAGTACTTGAAGGC
GGCTGGGGCTCCGAGGTTGGTGAGGGTGAAGAGGTGGATGATGTTCTCGGCTTGCTCACGGATTGGCTTG
TCACGGTGCTTGTTGTAGGCGGAGAGGACCTTGTCGAGGTTGGCGTCGGCGAGGATGACACGCTTGGAGA
ACTCGGAGATTTGCTCGATGATCTCGTCGAGGTAGTGCTTGTGTTGCTCGACGAAGAGTTGCTTTTGCTC
GTTGTCCTCTGGGGATCCCTTGAGCTTCTCGTAGTGGGAGGCGAGGTAGAGGAAGTTGACGTACTTGGAT
GGGAGGGCGAGCTCGTTTCCCTTTTGGAGCTCTCCGGCGGAGGCGAGCATACGCTTACGTCCGTTCTCGA
GCTCGAAGAGGGAGTACTTTGGGAGCTTGATGATGAGGTCCTTCTTGACCTCCTTGTATCCCTTGGCCTC
GAGGAAGTCGATTGGGTTCTTCTCGAAGGAGGAACGCTCCATGATGGTGATTCCGAGGAGCTCCTTGACG
GACTT
